Addgene plasmid #190957: pET-PLS-KP2-A66S_rpoA-U
Purpose: Test the U-to-C editing activity of KP2:A66S on AtrpoA editing site, in E. coli
Depositing lab: Bernard Gutmann. Depositing organization: EditForce, Inc. Publication: U-to-C RNA editing by synthetic PPR-DYW proteins in bacteria and human culture cells. Ichinose M, Kawabata M, Akaiwa Y, Shimajiri Y, Nakamura I, Tamai T, Nakamura T, Yagi Y, Gutmann B. Commun Biol. 2022 Sep 15;5(1):968. doi: 10.1038/s42003-022-03927-3. PubMed 36109586.
Backbone
  Vector backbone: pET21b
  Vector type: Bacterial Expression
Growth in bacteria
  Bacterial resistance: Ampicillin, 100 μg/mL
  Growth temperature: 37°C
  Growth strain: DH5alpha
  Copy number: Low Copy
Gene/Insert
  Gene/Insert name: PLS-KP2
  Species: Synthetic
  Mutation: DYW-KP:A66S
  Promoter: T7
  Tag / fusion protein: His (N terminal on insert)
  Cloning method: Ligation Independent Cloning
Terms and licenses: Academic/Nonprofit Terms; Industry Terms: Not Available to Industry
How to cite: pET-PLS-KP2-A66S_rpoA-U was a gift from Bernard Gutmann (Addgene plasmid # 190957 ; http://n2t.net/addgene:190957 ; RRID:Addgene_190957)
