[The description below was written by a language model from this plasmid's Addgene catalogue record and pLannotate feature annotations shown in this document.]
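Description:
pET-PLS-KP2-A66S_rpoA-U is a 7.7 kb bacterial expression plasmid built on the pET21b backbone and designed to assay U-to-C RNA editing in E. coli. It is maintained through a pBR322-type origin together with the bom region and the rop gene, which is consistent with the low copy number recorded for it. Selection is by ampicillin resistance (β-lactamase under its own promoter). An f1 origin is also present, and short tetracycline-resistance fragments are annotated as backbone remnants flanking the lacI cassette.

The payload is PLS-KP2, a synthetic PLS-class pentatricopeptide repeat (PPR) protein joined to a DYW-type editing domain of the KP type that carries the A66S substitution. Part of this coding region is annotated by similarity to an Arabidopsis PPR protein. Expression is driven by a T7 promoter with an adjacent lac operator, and the plasmid-borne lacI keeps transcription repressed until it is induced in a host supplying T7 RNA polymerase. A T7 gene 10 ribosome binding site and leader start the open reading frame. They are followed by a thioredoxin fragment, probably serving as a solubility partner, and by a short match to a composite His/TEV tag that may correspond to the catalogued N-terminal His tag. A further His-tag match lies downstream of the PPR region, ahead of the T7 terminator.

The name and stated purpose indicate that the construct also carries the Arabidopsis rpoA editing site in its U form as the target, although the feature table does not annotate this element or show its position. The plasmid is used to test whether the KP2 A66S variant converts uridine to cytidine at that site in bacteria.
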