Features (pLannotate 1.2.2; 22 found; start..end, strand, type, name):
     12..440     +  rep_origin     f1 ori (sequence partly withheld): f1 bacteriophage origin of replication; arrow indicates direction of (+) strand synthesis
    493..597     +  promoter       AmpR promoter: bla
    598..1458    +  CDS            AmpR: β-lactamase; bla; confers resistance to ampicillin, carbenicillin, and related antibiotics
   1629..2217    +  rep_origin     ori: high-copy-number ColE1/pMB1/pBR322/pUC origin of replication
   2403..2542    -  misc_feature   bom: basis of mobility region from pBR322
   2644..2835    -  CDS            rop: Rop protein, which maintains plasmids at low copy number; rop
   2852..3232    +  CDS            YPB1_ECOLX: Protein predicted: Swiss-Prot protein existence level 4. From Escherichia coli.
   3304..3595    -  CDS            TcR (fragment): tetracycline efflux protein; tet; confers resistance to tetracycline
   3610..3631    -  protein_bind   CAP binding site: CAP binding activates transcription in the presence of cAMP. E. coli catabolite activator protein
   3644..4726    -  CDS            lacI: lac repressor; lacI; The lac repressor binds to the lac operator to inhibit transcription in E. coli. This inhibition can be relieved by adding lactose or isopropyl-β-D-thiogalactopyranoside (IPTG).
   4727..4804    -  promoter       lacI promoter: lacI
   4812..5091    -  CDS            TcR (fragment): tetracycline efflux protein; tet; confers resistance to tetracycline
   5113..5131    +  promoter       T7 promoter: promoter for bacteriophage T7 RNA polymerase
   5132..5156    +  protein_bind   lac operator: The lac repressor binds to the lac operator to inhibit transcription in E. coli. This inhibition can be relieved by adding lactose or isopropyl-β-D-thiogalactopyranoside (IPTG). lac repressor encoded by lacI
   5171..5193    +  RBS            RBS: efficient ribosome binding site from bacteriophage T7 gene 10 (Olins and Rangwala, 1989)
   5201..5233    +  CDS            T7 tag (gene 10 leader): leader peptide from bacteriophage T7 gene 10 promotes efficient translation in E. coli
   5248..5572    +  CDS            TrxA (fragment): E. coli thioredoxin; trxA
   5621..5640    +  CDS            capTEV™ (fragment): composite tag for in vivo biotinylation, TEV protease cleavage, and 6xHis tagging
   6347..7132    +  CDS            PCMP-E15 (fragment): PP185_ARATH - Experimental evidence at transcript level: Swiss-Prot protein existence level 2. From Arabidopsis thaliana (Mouse-ear cress).
   7525..7542    +  CDS            9xHis (fragment): 9xHis affinity tag
   7552..7601    +  CDS            SET1 (fragment): solubility-enhancement tag derived from T7 phage gene 10B
   7609..7656    +  terminator     T7 terminator: transcription terminator for bacteriophage T7 RNA polymerase
>Addgene plasmid #190957 | pET-PLS-KP2-A66S_rpoA-U | addgene full sequence | sequence record 375946 | Addgene NGS Result
TGGCGAATGGG
[124 nt withheld, positions 12-135]
C
[91 nt withheld, positions 137-227]
A
[49 nt withheld, positions 229-277]
CCTTTGACGTTGGAGTCCACGTTCTTT
[37 nt withheld, positions 305-341]
ACCCTATCTCGGTCTATTCTTTTGATTTATAAGGGATTTTGCCGATTTCGGCCTATTGGTTAAAAAATGA
GCTGATTTAACAAAAATTTAACGCGAATTTTAACAAAATATTAACGCTTACAATTTAGGTGGCACTTTTC
GGGGAAATGTGCGCGGAACCCCTATTTGTTTATTTTTCTAAATACATTCAAATATGTATCCGCTCATGAG
ACAATAACCCTGATAAATGCTTCAATAATATTGAAAAAGGAAGAGTATGAGTATTCAACATTTCCGTGTC
GCCCTTATTCCCTTTTTTGCGGCATTTTGCCTTCCTGTTTTTGCTCACCCAGAAACGCTGGTGAAAGTAA
AAGATGCTGAAGATCAGTTGGGTGCACGAGTGGGTTACATCGAACTGGATCTCAACAGCGGTAAGATCCT
TGAGAGTTTTCGCCCCGAAGAACGTTTTCCAATGATGAGCACTTTTAAAGTTCTGCTATGTGGCGCGGTA
TTATCCCGTATTGACGCCGGGCAAGAGCAACTCGGTCGCCGCATACACTATTCTCAGAATGACTTGGTTG
AGTACTCACCAGTCACAGAAAAGCATCTTACGGATGGCATGACAGTAAGAGAATTATGCAGTGCTGCCAT
AACCATGAGTGATAACACTGCGGCCAACTTACTTCTGACAACGATCGGAGGACCGAAGGAGCTAACCGCT
TTTTTGCACAACATGGGGGATCATGTAACTCGCCTTGATCGTTGGGAACCGGAGCTGAATGAAGCCATAC
CAAACGACGAGCGTGACACCACGATGCCTGCAGCAATGGCAACAACGTTGCGCAAACTATTAACTGGCGA
ACTACTTACTCTAGCTTCCCGGCAACAATTAATAGACTGGATGGAGGCGGATAAAGTTGCAGGACCACTT
CTGCGCTCGGCCCTTCCGGCTGGCTGGTTTATTGCTGATAAATCTGGAGCCGGTGAGCGTGGGTCTCGCG
GTATCATTGCAGCACTGGGGCCAGATGGTAAGCCCTCCCGTATCGTAGTTATCTACACGACGGGGAGTCA
GGCAACTATGGATGAACGAAATAGACAGATCGCTGAGATAGGTGCCTCACTGATTAAGCATTGGTAACTG
TCAGACCAAGTTTACTCATATATACTTTAGATTGATTTAAAACTTCATTTTTAATTTAAAAGGATCTAGG
TGAAGATCCTTTTTGATAATCTCATGACCAAAATCCCTTAACGTGAGTTTTCGTTCCACTGAGCGTCAGA
CCCCGTAGAAAAGATCAAAGGATCTTCTTGAGATCCTTTTTTTCTGCGCGTAATCTGCTGCTTGCAAACA
AAAAAACCACCGCTACCAGCGGTGGTTTGTTTGCCGGATCAAGAGCTACCAACTCTTTTTCCGAAGGTAA
CTGGCTTCAGCAGAGCGCAGATACCAAATACTGTCCTTCTAGTGTAGCCGTAGTTAGGCCACCACTTCAA
GAACTCTGTAGCACCGCCTACATACCTCGCTCTGCTAATCCTGTTACCAGTGGCTGCTGCCAGTGGCGAT
AAGTCGTGTCTTACCGGGTTGGACTCAAGACGATAGTTACCGGATAAGGCGCAGCGGTCGGGCTGAACGG
GGGGTTCGTGCACACAGCCCAGCTTGGAGCGAACGACCTACACCGAACTGAGATACCTACAGCGTGAGCT
ATGAGAAAGCGCCACGCTTCCCGAAGGGAGAAAGGCGGACAGGTATCCGGTAAGCGGCAGGGTCGGAACA
GGAGAGCGCACGAGGGAGCTTCCAGGGGGAAACGCCTGGTATCTTTATAGTCCTGTCGGGTTTCGCCACC
TCTGACTTGAGCGTCGATTTTTGTGATGCTCGTCAGGGGGGCGGAGCCTATGGAAAAACGCCAGCAACGC
GGCCTTTTTACGGTTCCTGGCCTTTTGCTGGCCTTTTGCTCACATGTTCTTTCCTGCGTTATCCCCTGAT
TCTGTGGATAACCGTATTACCGCCTTTGAGTGAGCTGATACCGCTCGCCGCAGCCGAACGACCGAGCGCA
GCGAGTCAGTGAGCGAGGAAGCGGAAGAGCGCCTGATGCGGTATTTTCTCCTTACGCATCTGTGCGGTAT
TTCACACCGCAATGGTGCACTCTCAGTACAATCTGCTCTGATGCCGCATAGTTAAGCCAGTATACACTCC
GCTATCGCTACGTGACTGGGTCATGGCTGCGCCCCGACACCCGCCAACACCCGCTGACGCGCCCTGACGG
GCTTGTCTGCTCCCGGCATCCGCTTACAGACAAGCTGTGACCGTATCCGGGAGCTGCATGTGTCAGAGGT
TTTCACCGTCATCACCGAAACGCGCGAGGCAGCTGCGGTAAAGCTCATCAGCGTGGTCGTGAAGCGATTC
ACAGATGTCTGCCTGTTCATCCGCGTCCAGCTCGTTGAGTTTCTCCAGAAGCGTTAATGTCTGGCTTCTG
ATAAAGCGGGCCATGTTAAGGGCGGTTTTTTCCTGTTTGGTCACTGATGCCTCCGTGTAAGGGGGATTTC
TGTTCATGGGGGTAATGATACCGATGAAACGAGAGAGGATGCTCACGATACGGGTTACTGATGATGAACA
TGCCCGGTTACTGGAACGTTGTGAGGGTAAACAACTGGCGGTATGGATGCGGCGGGACCAGAGAAAAATC
ACTCAGGGTCAATGCCAGCGCTTCGTTAATACAGATGTAGGTGTTCCACAGGGTAGCCAGCAGCATCCTG
CGATGCAGATCCGGAACATAATGGTGCAGGGCGCTGACTTCCGCGTTTCCAGACTTTACGAAACACGGAA
ACCGAAAACCATTCATGTTGTTGCTCAGGTCGCAGACGTTTTGCAGCAGCAGTCGCTTCACGTTCGCTCG
CGTATCGGTGATTCATTCTGCTAACCAGTAAGGCAACCCCGCCAGCCTAGCCGGGTCCTCAACGACAGGA
GCACGATCATGCGCACCCGTGGGGCCGCCATGCCGGCGATAATGGCCTGCTTCTCGCCGAAACGTTTGGT
GGCGGGACCAGTGACGAAGGCTTGAGCGAGGGCGTGCAAGATTCCGAATACCGCAAGCGACAGGCCGATC
ATCGTCGCGCTCCAGCGAAAGCGGTCCTCGCCGAAAATGACCCAGAGCGCTGCCGGCACCTGTCCTACGA
GTTGCATGATAAAGAAAACAGTCATAAGTGCGGCGACGATAGTCATGCCCCGCGCCCACCGGAAGGAGCT
GACTGGGTTGAAGGCTCTCAAGGGCATCGGTCGAGATCCCGGTGCCTAATGAGTGAGCTAACTTACATTA
ATTGCGTTGCGCTCACTGCCCGCTTTCCAGTCGGGAAACCTGTCGTGCCAGCTGCATTAATGAATCGGCC
AACGCGCGGGGAGAGGCGGTTTGCGTATTGGGCGCCAGGGTGGTTTTTCTTTTCACCAGTGATACGGGCA
ACAGCTGATTGCCCTTCACCGCCTGGCCCTGAGAGAGTTGCAGCAAGCGGTCCACGCTGGTTTGCCCCAG
CAGGCGAAAATCCTGTTTGATGGTGGTTAACGGCGGGATATAACATGAGCTGTCCTCGGTATCGTCGTAT
CCCACTACCGAGATATCCGCACCAACGCGCAGCCCGGACTCGGTAATGGCGCGCATTGCGCCCAGCGCCA
TCTGATCGTTGGCAACCAGCATCGCAGTGGGAACGATGCCCTCATTCAGCATTTGCATGGTTTGTTGAAA
ACCGGACATGGCACTCCAGTCGCCTTCCCGTTCCGCTATCGGCTGAATTTGATTGCGAGTGAGATATTTA
TGCCAGCCAGCCAGACGCAGACGCGCCGAGACAGAACTTAATGGGCCCGCTAACAGCGCGATTTGCTGGT
GACCCAATGCGACCAGATGCTCCACGCCCAGTCGCGTACCGTCCTCATGGGAGAAAATAATACTGTTGAT
GGGTGTCTGGTCAGAGACATCAAGAAATAACGCCGGAACATTAGTGCAGGCAGCTTCCACAGCAATGGCA
TCCTGGTCATCCAGCGGATAGTTAATGATCAGCCCACTGACGCGTTGCGCGAGAAGATTGTGCACCGCCG
CTTTACAGGCTTCGACGCCGCTTCGTTCTACCATCGACACCACCACGCTGGCACCCAGTTGATCGGCGCG
AGATTTAATCGCCGCGACAATTTGCGACGGCGCGTGCAGGGCCAGACTGGAGGTGGCAACGCCAATCAGC
AACGACTGTTTGCCCGCCAGTTGTTGTGCCACGCGGTTGGGAATGTAATTCAGCTCCGCCATCGCCGCTT
CCACTTTTTCCCGCGTTTTCGCAGAAACGTGGCTGGCCTGGTTCACCACGCGGGAAACGGTCTGATAAGA
GACACCGGCATACTCTGCGACATCGTATAACGTTACTGGTTTCACATTCACCACCCTGAATTGACTCTCT
TCCGGGCGCTATCATGCCATACCGCGAAAGGTTTTGCGCCATTCGATGGTGTCCGGGATCTCGACGCTCT
CCCTTATGCGACTCCTGCATTAGGAAGCAGCCCAGTAGTAGGTTGAGGCCGTTGAGCACCGCCGCCGCAA
GGAATGGTGCATGCAAGGAGATGGCGCCCAACAGTCCCCCGGCCACGGGGCCTGCCACCATACCCACGCC
GAAACAAGCGCTCATGAGCCCGAAGTGGCGAGCCCGATCTTCCCCATCGGTGATGTCGGCGATATAGGCG
CCAGCAACCGCACCTGTGGCGCCGGTGATGCCGGCCACGATGCGTCCGGCGTAGAGGATCGAGATCTCGA
TCCCGCGAAATTAATACGACTCACTATAGGGGAATTGTGAGCGGATAACAATTCCCCTCTAGAAATAATT
TTGTTTAACTTTAAGAAGGAGATATACATATGGCTAGCATGACTGGTGGACAGCAAATGGGTCGCATGGC
CGGAGGGAGCGATAAAATTATTCACCTGACTGACGACAGTTTTGACACGGATGTACTCAAAGCGGACGGG
GCGATCCTCGTCGATTTCTGGGCAGAGTGGTGCGGTCCGTGCAAAATGATCGCCCCGATTCTGGATGAAA
TCGCTGACGAATATCAGGGCAAACTGACCGTTGCAAAACTGAACATCGATCAAAACCCTGGCACTGCGCC
GAAATATGGCATCCGTGGTATCCCGACTCTGCTGCTGTTCAAAAACGGTGAAGTGGCGGCAACCAAAGTG
GGTGCACTGTCTAAAGGTCAGTTGAAAGAGTTCCTCGACGCTAACCTGGCCGGTTCTGGTTCTGGCCATA
TGCACCATCATCATCATCATTCTTCTGGTGAGAATCTTTATTTTCAGGGCGCCATGGGTAATTCTGTTGT
CACATGGAATTCCATGATTAGGGGCTACGCTAGAAGCGGCCAGCCCGAGGAAGCTCTGAGCCTCTTCTCC
CAGATGAGAAGGAGCGGCATCAAGCCCGATAGCTATACCTTCCCCTTCGTGCTGAAGGCTTGCGCTTCTC
TGAGCAGCCTCGAGGAAGGAAAACAAATCCACGCCCACGTCATTAAATCCGGCTTCGAGTCCGATGTCTA
CGTGCAGAGCTCCCTCATTGATATGTACGCCAAGTGCGGATCTCTGGAGGACGCCAGAAAAGTGTTTGAC
GAGATGCCCGAGAGGAATGTCGTGAGCTGGAACGCTATGATCAGCGGCTATGCCCAGAATGGACAATCCG
AAGAAGCTCTGGAGCTGTTTAGAGAGATGCAGAAAGAGGGCATCAAGCCTTCCGAGTTTACCTTTTGCTC
CGTGCTGAAGGCTTGCGCCTCTCTGGGATCTCTGGAGATGGGCAAGCAAATTCACGGCTATGTGATCAAG
TCCGGCTTTGAGTCCATCGTGTTCGTGGGAAACGCCCTCATTGACATGTATGCCAAGTGCGGCTCTCTGG
AGGATGCTAGAAAGGTCTTTGATGAGATGCCCGAAAGGACCGTTGTGAGCTGGACCGCCATGATCTCCGG
ATACGCCCAGAACGGACAGAGCGAGGAGGCCCTCGAGCTCTTCAGAGAGATGCAGAGGGAGGGCGTGAAA
CCCGACGAAGTGACACTGCCTTCCGTGCTCTCCGCTTGCGCCAATCTGGGCGCTCTGGAGCAAGGCAAAC
AGATCCATGCCTACGTCATCAAGAACGGCTTTGAATCCGATGTGTTTGTGGGCTCCGCTCTGATCGACAT
GTACGCTAAATGCGGCTCCATCGAGGAGGCTAGGAAAGTGTTCGATGAAATGCCCGAGAAAGACGTGGTG
ACTTGGAACGCTATGATCAACGGTTATGGCCAATCTAACGAAGGGCATAAAGCCATCGAATGCTTCCAGG
AGATGTTGCAGGACGGGGTGCAGCCTAGCGAGACAACATTCACATGTCTCCTCGTCGCCTGTTCTCACGA
AGGCCTCGTGAACGAAGGACGCCAATACTTTAAGGCCATGGTGGAGGAACACGGAATCATGCCTCGCGTG
GAACATTACGGGTGTATGGTTGACCTGCTCGGTAGGGCCGGCTATCTGGATGAGGCCGAAAAGATGCTGC
TGTCCTTTGAGAGCAATGATGTGGGATTCGGTTCCCTCCTTAACGCTTGCCGCTCCCACGGCGACATAGA
ACGGGGCACACGCTGTTTTGAAAGCCTGGTCCGCCTCGACCCTCAGTCTGCTAGCGCCTACGTACTTATG
GCCAATATATACGCAGATGCCGGTCGGTGGACTGATGTGGACAGGATCGAGAGACTGCGGAAGTCAGCGG
GCGCATCCAAAAAACCCGCGGTGGCAGGCATCGAAGTCGACAGGCACGTGCACACCTTTGTCGTCGGGGA
AGAAAGGGGCGACATTAGCTGTAAAGTAAGGTCTATGAATACGCGGCTGAAAGAGGAGGGAGGCCATGTG
CCGCATACCGAGCTGGTGCTTAAACCACTGTCCGAGAAGGAGAAGGAGGACGAGCTGTGCGGGCATTCAG
AGAAGTTGGCACTGGCTTATGGACTTCTGAATACTCCCGATGGGACCCCCTTGTTGGTCACCAAGAATCT
GCGGATGTGCAGAGACTGCCACAGTTCAACCGAGATTATGTCAAGAATTGAGAAGCGAGAGATTGTTGTT
AGAGATGCACACCGAGTTCACAGATTCGTTGATGGGAGTTGCAGTTGCGGAGGACGACCATAACTCGAGA
AATAGAAGGAACATGTATTACACGTGCAAAATTTGAGAGCTAGCACCACCACCACCACCACTGAGATCCG
GCTGCTAACAAAGCCCGAAAGGAAGCTGAGTTGGCTGCTGCCACCGCTGAGCAATAACTAGCATAACCCC
TTGGGGCCTCTAAACGGGTCTTGAGGGGTTTTTTGCTGAAAGGAGGAACTATATCCGGAT
